>Addgene plasmid #90558 | CAMSAP1 E4.5 gRNA | addgene full sequence | sequence record 183431 | Addgene NGS Result
CGGACCGCCACATCGAGCGGGTCACCGAGCTGCAAGAACTCTTCCTCACGCGCGTCGGGCTCGACATCGG
CAAGGTGTGGGTCGCGGACGACGGCGCCGCGGTGGCGGTCTGGACCACGCCGGAGAGCGTCGAAGCGGGG
GCGGTGTTCGCCGAGATCGGCCCGCGCATGGCCGAGTTGAGCGGTTCCCGGCTGGCCGCGCAGCAACAGA
TGGAAGGCCTCCTGGCGCCGCACCGGCCCAAGGAGCCCGCGTGGTTCCTGGCCACCGTCGGAGTCTCGCC
CGACCACCAGGGCAAGGGTCTGGGCAGCGCCGTCGTGCTCCCCGGAGTGGAGGCGGCCGAGCGCGCCGGG
GTGCCCGCCTTCCTGGAGACCTCCGCGCCCCGCAACCTCCCCTTCTACGAGCGGCTCGGCTTCACCGTCA
CCGCCGACGTCGAGGTGCCCGAAGGACCGCGCACCTGGTGCATGACCCGCAAGCCCGGTGCCTGAACGCG
TTAAGTCGACAATCAACCTCTGGATTACAAAATTTGTGAAAGATTGACTGGTATTCTTAACTATGTTGCT
CCTTTTACGCTATGTGGATACGCTGCTTTAATGCCTTTGTATCATGCTATTGCTTCCCGTATGGCTTTCA
TTTTCTCCTCCTTGTATAAATCCTGGTTGCTGTCTCTTTATGAGGAGTTGTGGCCCGTTGTCAGGCAACG
TGGCGTGGTGTGCACTGTGTTTGCTGACGCAACCCCCACTGGTTGGGGCATTGCCACCACCTGTCAGCTC
CTTTCCGGGACTTTCGCTTTCCCCCTCCCTATTGCCACGGCGGAACTCATCGCCGCCTGCCTTGCCCGCT
GCTGGACAGGGGCTCGGCTGTTGGGCACTGACAATTCCGTGGTGTTGTCGGGGAAATCATCGTCCTTTCC
TTGGCTGCTCGCCTGTGTTGCCACCTGGATTCTGCGCGGGACGTCCTTCTGCTACGTCCCTTCGGCCCTC
AATCCAGCGGACCTTCCTTCCCGCGGCCTGCTGCCGGCTCTGCGGCCTCTTCCGCGTCTTCGCCTTCGCC
CTCAGACGAGTCGGATCTCCCTTTGGGCCGCCTCCCCGCGTCGACTTTAAGACCAATGACTTACAAGGCA
GCTGTAGATCTTAGCCACTTTTTAAAAGAAAAGGGGGGACTGGAAGGGCTAATTCACTCCCAACGAAGAC
AAGATCTGCTTTTTGCTTGTACTGGGTCTCTCTGGTTAGACCAGATCTGAGCCTGGGAGCTCTCTGGCTA
ACTAGGGAACCCACTGCTTAAGCCTCAATAAAGCTTGCCTTGAGTGCTTCAAGTAGTGTGTGCCCGTCTG
TTGTGTGACTCTGGTAACTAGAGATCCCTCAGACCCTTTTAGTCAGTGTGGAAAATCTCTAGCAGTACGT
ATAGTAGTTCATGTCATCTTATTATTCAGTATTTATAACTTGCAAAGAAATGAATATCAGAGAGTGAGAG
GAACTTGTTTATTGCAGCTTATAATGGTTACAAATAAAGCAATAGCATCACAAATTTCACAAATAAAGCA
TTTTTTTCACTGCATTCTAGTTGTGGTTTGTCCAAACTCATCAATGTATCTTATCATGTCTGGCTCTAGC
TATCCCGCCCCTAACTCCGCCCATCCCGCCCCTAACTCCGCCCAGTTCCGCCCATTCTCCGCCCCATGGC
TGACTAATTTTTTTTATTTATGCAGAGGCCGAGGCCGCCTCGGCCTCTGAGCTATTCCAGAAGTAGTGAG
GAGGCTTTTTTGGAGGCCTAGGGACGTACCCAATTCGCCCTATAGTGAGTCGTATTACGCGCGCTCACTG
GCCGTCGTTTTACAACGTCGTGACTGGGAAAACCCTGGCGTTACCCAACTTAATCGCCTTGCAGCACATC
CCCCTTTCGCCAGCTGGCGTAATAGCGAAGAGGCCCGCACCGATCGCCCTTCCCAACAGTTGCGCAGCCT
GAATGGCGAATGGG
[124 nt withheld, positions 1975-2098]
C
[91 nt withheld, positions 2100-2190]
A
[49 nt withheld, positions 2192-2240]
CCTTTGACGTTGGAGTCCACGTTCTTT
[37 nt withheld, positions 2268-2304]
ACCCTATCTCGGTCTATTCTTTTGATTTATAAGGGATTTTGCCGATTTCGGCCTATTGGTTAAAAAATGA
GCTGATTTAACAAAAATTTAACGCGAATTTTAACAAAATATTAACGCTTACAATTTAGGTGGCACTTTTC
GGGGAAATGTGCGCGGAACCCCTATTTGTTTATTTTTCTAAATACATTCAAATATGTATCCGCTCATGAG
ACAATAACCCTGATAAATGCTTCAATAATATTGAAAAAGGAAGAGTATGAGTATTCAACATTTCCGTGTC
GCCCTTATTCCCTTTTTTGCGGCATTTTGCCTTCCTGTTTTTGCTCACCCAGAAACGCTGGTGAAAGTAA
AAGATGCTGAAGATCAGTTGGGTGCACGAGTGGGTTACATCGAACTGGATCTCAACAGCGGTAAGATCCT
TGAGAGTTTTCGCCCCGAAGAACGTTTTCCAATGATGAGCACTTTTAAAGTTCTGCTATGTGGCGCGGTA
TTATCCCGTATTGACGCCGGGCAAGAGCAACTCGGTCGCCGCATACACTATTCTCAGAATGACTTGGTTG
AGTACTCACCAGTCACAGAAAAGCATCTTACGGATGGCATGACAGTAAGAGAATTATGCAGTGCTGCCAT
AACCATGAGTGATAACACTGCGGCCAACTTACTTCTGACAACGATCGGAGGACCGAAGGAGCTAACCGCT
TTTTTGCACAACATGGGGGATCATGTAACTCGCCTTGATCGTTGGGAACCGGAGCTGAATGAAGCCATAC
CAAACGACGAGCGTGACACCACGATGCCTGTAGCAATGGCAACAACGTTGCGCAAACTATTAACTGGCGA
ACTACTTACTCTAGCTTCCCGGCAACAATTAATAGACTGGATGGAGGCGGATAAAGTTGCAGGACCACTT
CTGCGCTCGGCCCTTCCGGCTGGCTGGTTTATTGCTGATAAATCTGGAGCCGGTGAGCGTGGGTCTCGCG
GTATCATTGCAGCACTGGGGCCAGATGGTAAGCCCTCCCGTATCGTAGTTATCTACACGACGGGGAGTCA
GGCAACTATGGATGAACGAAATAGACAGATCGCTGAGATAGGTGCCTCACTGATTAAGCATTGGTAACTG
TCAGACCAAGTTTACTCATATATACTTTAGATTGATTTAAAACTTCATTTTTAATTTAAAAGGATCTAGG
TGAAGATCCTTTTTGATAATCTCATGACCAAAATCCCTTAACGTGAGTTTTCGTTCCACTGAGCGTCAGA
CCCCGTAGAAAAGATCAAAGGATCTTCTTGAGATCCTTTTTTTCTGCGCGTAATCTGCTGCTTGCAAACA
AAAAAACCACCGCTACCAGCGGTGGTTTGTTTGCCGGATCAAGAGCTACCAACTCTTTTTCCGAAGGTAA
CTGGCTTCAGCAGAGCGCAGATACCAAATACTGTTCTTCTAGTGTAGCCGTAGTTAGGCCACCACTTCAA
GAACTCTGTAGCACCGCCTACATACCTCGCTCTGCTAATCCTGTTACCAGTGGCTGCTGCCAGTGGCGAT
AAGTCGTGTCTTACCGGGTTGGACTCAAGACGATAGTTACCGGATAAGGCGCAGCGGTCGGGCTGAACGG
GGGGTTCGTGCACACAGCCCAGCTTGGAGCGAACGACCTACACCGAACTGAGATACCTACAGCGTGAGCT
ATGAGAAAGCGCCACGCTTCCCGAAGGGAGAAAGGCGGACAGGTATCCGGTAAGCGGCAGGGTCGGAACA
GGAGAGCGCACGAGGGAGCTTCCAGGGGGAAACGCCTGGTATCTTTATAGTCCTGTCGGGTTTCGCCACC
TCTGACTTGAGCGTCGATTTTTGTGATGCTCGTCAGGGGGGCGGAGCCTATGGAAAAACGCCAGCAACGC
GGCCTTTTTACGGTTCCTGGCCTTTTGCTGGCCTTTTGCTCACATGTTCTTTCCTGCGTTATCCCCTGAT
TCTGTGGATAACCGTATTACCGCCTTTGAGTGAGCTGATACCGCTCGCCGCAGCCGAACGACCGAGCGCA
GCGAGTCAGTGAGCGAGGAAGCGGAAGAGCGCCCAATACGCAAACCGCCTCTCCCCGCGCGTTGGCCGAT
TCATTAATGCAGCTGGCACGACAGGTTTCCCGACTGGAAAGCGGGCAGTGAGCGCAACGCAATTAATGTG
AGTTAGCTCACTCATTAGGCACCCCAGGCTTTACACTTTATGCTTCCGGCTCGTATGTTGTGTGGAATTG
TGAGCGGATAACAATTTCACACAGGAAACAGCTATGACCATGATTACGCCAAGCGCGCAATTAACCCTCA
CTAAAGGGAACAAAAGCTGGAGCTGCAAGCTTAATGTAGTCTTATGCAATACTCTTGTAGTCTTGCAACA
TGGTAACGATGAGTTAGCAACATGCCTTACAAGGAGAGAAAAAGCACCGTGCATGCCGATTGGTGGAAGT
AAGGTGGTACGATCGTGCCTTATTAGGAAGGCAACAGACGGGTCTGACATGGATTGGACGAACCACTGAA
TTGCCGCATTGCAGAGATATTGTATTTAAGTGCCTAGCTCGATACATAAACGGGTCTCTCTGGTTAGACC
AGATCTGAGCCTGGGAGCTCTCTGGCTAACTAGGGAACCCACTGCTTAAGCCTCAATAAAGCTTGCCTTG
AGTGCTTCAAGTAGTGTGTGCCCGTCTGTTGTGTGACTCTGGTAACTAGAGATCCCTCAGACCCTTTTAG
TCAGTGTGGAAAATCTCTAGCAGTGGCGCCCGAACAGGGACTTGAAAGCGAAAGGGAAACCAGAGGAGCT
CTCTCGACGCAGGACTCGGCTTGCTGAAGCGCGCACGGCAAGAGGCGAGGGGCGGCGACTGGTGAGTACG
CCAAAAATTTTGACTAGCGGAGGCTAGAAGGAGAGAGATGGGTGCGAGAGCGTCAGTATTAAGCGGGGGA
GAATTAGATCGCGATGGGAAAAAATTCGGTTAAGGCCAGGGGGAAAGAAAAAATATAAATTAAAACATAT
AGTATGGGCAAGCAGGGAGCTAGAACGATTCGCAGTTAATCCTGGCCTGTTAGAAACATCAGAAGGCTGT
AGACAAATACTGGGACAGCTACAACCATCCCTTCAGACAGGATCAGAAGAACTTAGATCATTATATAATA
CAGTAGCAACCCTCTATTGTGTGCATCAAAGGATAGAGATAAAAGACACCAAGGAAGCTTTAGACAAGAT
AGAGGAAGAGCAAAACAAAAGTAAGACCACCGCACAGCAAGCGGCCGCTGATCTTCAGACCTGGAGGAGG
AGATATGAGGGACAATTGGAGAAGTGAATTATATAAATATAAAGTAGTAAAAATTGAACCATTAGGAGTA
GCACCCACCAAGGCAAAGAGAAGAGTGGTGCAGAGAGAAAAAAGAGCAGTGGGAATAGGAGCTTTGTTCC
TTGGGTTCTTGGGAGCAGCAGGAAGCACTATGGGCGCAGCGTCAATGACGCTGACGGTACAGGCCAGACA
ATTATTGTCTGGTATAGTGCAGCAGCAGAACAATTTGCTGAGGGCTATTGAGGCGCAACAGCATCTGTTG
CAACTCACAGTCTGGGGCATCAAGCAGCTCCAGGCAAGAATCCTGGCTGTGGAAAGATACCTAAAGGATC
AACAGCTCCTGGGGATTTGGGGTTGCTCTGGAAAACTCATTTGCACCACTGCTGTGCCTTGGAATGCTAG
TTGGAGTAATAAATCTCTGGAACAGATTTGGAATCACACGACCTGGATGGAGTGGGACAGAGAAATTAAC
AATTACACAAGCTTAATACACTCCTTAATTGAAGAATCGCAAAACCAGCAAGAAAAGAATGAACAAGAAT
TATTGGAATTAGATAAATGGGCAAGTTTGTGGAATTGGTTTAACATAACAAATTGGCTGTGGTATATAAA
ATTATTCATAATGATAGTAGGAGGCTTGGTAGGTTTAAGAATAGTTTTTGCTGTACTTTCTATAGTGAAT
AGAGTTAGGCAGGGATATTCACCATTATCGTTTCAGACCCACCTCCCAACCCCGAGGGGACCCAGAGAGG
GCCTATTTCCCATGATTCCTTCATATTTGCATATACGATACAAGGCTGTTAGAGAGATAATTAGAATTAA
TTTGACTGTAAACACAAAGATATTAGTACAAAATACGTGACGTAGAAAGTAATAATTTCTTGGGTAGTTT
GCAGTTTTAAAATTATGTTTTAAAATGGACTATCATATGCTTACCGTAACTTGAAAGTATTTCGATTTCT
TGGCTTTATATATCTTGTGGAAAGGACGAAACACCGTCGCGTTGGAGATCGGTACGTTTAAGAGCTATGC
TGGAAACAGCATAGCAAGTTTAAATAAGGCTAGTCCGTTATCAACTTGAAAAAGTGGCACCGAGTCGGTG
CTTTTTTTGAATTCTAGATCTTGAGACAAATGGCAGTATTCATCCACAATTTTAAAAGAAAAGGGGGGAT
TGGGGGGTACAGTGCAGGGGAAAGAATAGTAGACATAATAGCAACAGACATACAAACTAAAGAATTACAA
AAACAAATTACAAAAATTCAAAATTTTCGGGTTTATTACAGGGACAGCAGAGATCCACTTTGGCGCCGGC
TCGAGTGGCTCCGGTGCCCGTCAGTGGGCAGAGCGCACATCGCCCACAGTCCCCGAGAAGTTGGGGGGAG
GGGTCGGCAATTGAACCGGTGCCTAGAGAAGGTGGCGCGGGGTAAACTGGGAAAGTGATGTCGTGTACTG
GCTCCGCCTTTTTCCCGAGGGTGGGGGAGAACCGTATATAAGTGCAGTAGTCGCCGTGAACGTTCTTTTT
CGCAACGGGTTTGCCGCCAGAACACAGGTGTCGTGACGCGGGATCCGCCACCATGACCGAGTACAAGCCC
ACGGTGCGCCTCGCCACCCGCGACGACGTCCCCAGGGCCGTACGCACCCTCGCCGCCGCGTTCGCCGACT
ACCCCGCCACGCGCCACACCGTCGATC
Features (pLannotate 1.2.2; 27 found; start..end, strand, type, name):
    501..1089    +  misc_feature   WPRE: woodchuck hepatitis virus posttranscriptional regulatory element
   1140..1159    +  misc_feature   cPPT/CTS (fragment): central polypurine tract and central termination sequence of HIV-1
   1161..1394    +  LTR            3' LTR (ΔU3): self-inactivating 3' long terminal repeat (LTR) from HIV-1
   1472..1593    +  polyA_signal   SV40 poly(A) signal: SV40 polyadenylation signal
   1633..1768    +  rep_origin     SV40 ori: SV40 origin of replication
   1789..1807    -  promoter       T7 promoter: promoter for bacteriophage T7 RNA polymerase
   1815..1970    +  CDS            lacZα (fragment): LacZα fragment of β-galactosidase; lacZ fragment
   1975..2403    +  rep_origin     f1 ori (sequence partly withheld): f1 bacteriophage origin of replication; arrow indicates direction of (+) strand synthesis
   2456..2560    +  promoter       AmpR promoter: bla
   2561..3421    +  CDS            AmpR: β-lactamase; bla; confers resistance to ampicillin, carbenicillin, and related antibiotics
   3592..4180    +  rep_origin     ori: high-copy-number ColE1/pMB1/pBR322/pUC origin of replication
   4363..4455    +  CDS            lacI (fragment): lac repressor; lacI; The lac repressor binds to the lac operator to inhibit transcription in E. coli. This inhibition can be relieved by adding lactose or isopropyl-β-D-thiogalactopyranoside (IPTG).
   4468..4489    +  protein_bind   CAP binding site: CAP binding activates transcription in the presence of cAMP. E. coli catabolite activator protein
   4504..4534    +  promoter       lac promoter: promoter for the E. coli lac operon
   4542..4558    +  protein_bind   lac operator: The lac repressor binds to the lac operator to inhibit transcription in E. coli. This inhibition can be relieved by adding lactose or isopropyl-β-D-thiogalactopyranoside (IPTG). lac repressor encoded by lacI
   4603..4621    +  promoter       T3 promoter: promoter for bacteriophage T3 RNA polymerase
   4649..4875    +  promoter       RSV promoter: Rous sarcoma virus enhancer/promoter
   4876..5056    +  LTR            5' LTR (truncated): truncated 5' long terminal repeat (LTR) from HIV-1
   5103..5228    +  misc_feature   HIV-1 Ψ: packaging signal of human immunodeficiency virus type 1
   5212..5575    +  CDS            HIV-1 gag (fragment): gag protein from human immunodeficiency virus 1; gag
   5721..5954    +  misc_feature   RRE: The Rev response element (RRE) of HIV-1 allows for Rev-dependent mRNA export from the nucleus to the cytoplasm.
   6331..6357    +  CDS            Rev (fragment): human immunodeficiency virus 1 (HIV-1) Rev protein; rev; enhances nuclear export of unspliced and incompletely spliced viral mRNAs
   6361..6601    +  promoter       U6 promoter: RNA polymerase III promoter for human U6 snRNA
   6648..6715    +  misc_RNA       tracrRNA (fragment): trans-activating CRISPR RNA for the Streptococcus pyogenes CRISPR/Cas9 system
   6764..6881    +  misc_feature   cPPT/CTS: central polypurine tract and central termination sequence of HIV-1
   6950..7161    +  promoter       EF-1α core promoter: core promoter for human elongation factor EF-1α
   7187..485     +  CDS            PuroR (fragment) (across the origin): puromycin N-acetyltransferase; pac from Streptomyces; confers resistance to puromycin
