[The description below was written by a language model from this plasmid's Addgene catalogue record and pLannotate feature annotations shown in this document.]
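Description:
CAMSAP1 E4.5 gRNA is a third-generation lentiviral CRISPR guide plasmid built on the pLenti-sgRNA backbone and designed to express a single guide RNA against human CAMSAP1. It is propagated in E. coli through a high-copy ColE1/pUC-type origin with ampicillin selection (β-lactamase), and it also carries an f1 origin, an SV40 origin and residual lac/T3/T7 cloning-vector elements. The sequenced plasmid is about 7.3 kb. This is smaller than the backbone size listed in the catalogue, which would be consistent with a stuffer being lost when the guide was cloned, although the record does not explain the difference.

The viral genome is driven by an RSV promoter fused to a truncated HIV-1 5′ LTR, the Tat-independent arrangement typical of third-generation systems. It is followed by the Ψ packaging signal with a gag fragment and the RRE for Rev-dependent nuclear export. Within the transfer cassette, a human U6 Pol III promoter transcribes the CAMSAP1 spacer, which was inserted between BsmBI sites that were destroyed during cloning, fused to the S. pyogenes Cas9 guide scaffold. Downstream lie a cPPT/CTS element, which aids nuclear import of the preintegration complex, and an EF-1α core promoter driving puromycin N-acetyltransferase for selection of transduced cells. WPRE enhances transcript expression, and the cassette ends in a self-inactivating ΔU3 3′ LTR.

No Cas9 is encoded, so the nuclease must be supplied separately, for example by a Cas9-expressing cell line. The plasmid belongs to a guide series used to generate knockout human cell lines in a large-scale analysis of cell-cycle genes.
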