Addgene plasmid #90558: CAMSAP1 E4.5 gRNA
Purpose: 3rd generation lentiviral gRNA plasmid targeting human CAMSAP1
Depositing lab: Iain Cheeseman. Depositing organization: Whitehead Institute for Biomedical Research. Publication: Large-Scale Analysis of CRISPR/Cas9 Cell-Cycle Knockouts Reveals the Diversity of p53-Dependent Responses to Cell-Cycle Defects. McKinley KL, Cheeseman IM. Dev Cell. 2017 Feb 27;40(4):405-420.e2. doi: 10.1016/j.devcel.2017.01.012. Epub 2017 Feb 16. PubMed 28216383.
Backbone
  Vector backbone: pLenti-sgRNA
  Backbone manufacturer: Eric Lander & David Sabatini labs (Addgene plasmid #71409)
  Backbone size w/o insert (bp): 9151
  Vector type: Lentiviral, CRISPR
  Selectable markers: Puromycin
Growth in bacteria
  Bacterial resistance: Ampicillin, 100 μg/mL
  Growth temperature: 37°C
  Growth strain: NEB Stable
  Copy number: Unknown
Gene/Insert
  Gene/Insert name: CAMSAP1 (Guide Designation E4.5) (alt name: pKMKO series)
  gRNA/shRNA sequence: CACCGTCGCGTTGGAGATCGGTAC
  Species: H. sapiens (human)
  Promoter: U6
  Cloning method: Restriction Enzyme; 5′ cloning site BsmBI (destroyed during cloning); 3′ cloning site BsmBI (destroyed during cloning)
  Sequencing primers: 5′ hU6-F (5'-GAGGGCCTATTTCCCATGATT-3'); 3′ EF1a-R (5'-CACGGCGACTACTGCACTTA-3')
Terms and licenses: Academic/Nonprofit Terms; Industry Terms: Not Available to Industry
Depositor comments: Please note that gRNA target sequence listed is not strictly the 20nt spacer sequence, but also contains the 5' BsmBI overhang. For more information about knockout human cell lines generated using this plasmid, please see http://cellcycleknockouts.wi.mit.edu/ .
How to cite: CAMSAP1 E4.5 gRNA was a gift from Iain Cheeseman (Addgene plasmid # 90558 ; http://n2t.net/addgene:90558 ; RRID:Addgene_90558)
